>Addgene plasmid #144572 | TFORF3096 | addgene full sequence | sequence record 404274 | Addgene NGS Result
TTAATGTAGTCTTATGCAATACTCTTGTAGTCTTGCAACATGGTAACGATGAGTTAGCAACATGCCTTAC
AAGGAGAGAAAAAGCACCGTGCATGCCGATTGGTGGAAGTAAGGTGGTACGATCGTGCCTTATTAGGAAG
GCAACAGACGGGTCTGACATGGATTGGACGAACCACTGAATTGCCGCATTGCAGAGATATTGTATTTAAG
TGCCTAGCTCGATACATAAACGGGTCTCTCTGGTTAGACCAGATCTGAGCCTGGGAGCTCTCTGGCTAAC
TAGGGAACCCACTGCTTAAGCCTCAATAAAGCTTGCCTTGAGTGCTTCAAGTAGTGTGTGCCCGTCTGTT
GTGTGACTCTGGTAACTAGAGATCCCTCAGACCCTTTTAGTCAGTGTGGAAAATCTCTAGCAGTGGCGCC
CGAACAGGGACTTGAAAGCGAAAGGGAAACCAGAGGAGCTCTCTCGACGCAGGACTCGGCTTGCTGAAGC
GCGCACGGCAAGAGGCGAGGGGCGGCGACTGGTGAGTACGCCAAAAATTTTGACTAGCGGAGGCTAGAAG
GAGAGAGATGGGTGCGAGAGCGTCAGTATTAAGCGGGGGAGAATTAGATCGCGATGGGAAAAAATTCGGT
TAAGGCCAGGGGGAAAGAAAAAATATAAATTAAAACATATAGTATGGGCAAGCAGGGAGCTAGAACGATT
CGCAGTTAATCCTGGCCTGTTAGAAACATCAGAAGGCTGTAGACAAATACTGGGACAGCTACAACCATCC
CTTCAGACAGGATCAGAAGAACTTAGATCATTATATAATACAGTAGCAACCCTCTATTGTGTGCATCAAA
GGATAGAGATAAAAGACACCAAGGAAGCTTTAGACAAGATAGAGGAAGAGCAAAACAAAAGTAAGACCAC
CGCACAGCAAGCGGCCGCTGATCTTCAGACCTGGAGGAGGAGATATGAGGGACAATTGGAGAAGTGAATT
ATATAAATATAAAGTAGTAAAAATTGAACCATTAGGAGTAGCACCCACCAAGGCAAAGAGAAGAGTGGTG
CAGAGAGAAAAAAGAGCAGTGGGAATAGGAGCTTTGTTCCTTGGGTTCTTGGGAGCAGCAGGAAGCACTA
TGGGCGCAGCGTCAATGACGCTGACGGTACAGGCCAGACAATTATTGTCTGGTATAGTGCAGCAGCAGAA
CAATTTGCTGAGGGCTATTGAGGCGCAACAGCATCTGTTGCAACTCACAGTCTGGGGCATCAAGCAGCTC
CAGGCAAGAATCCTGGCTGTGGAAAGATACCTAAAGGATCAACAGCTCCTGGGGATTTGGGGTTGCTCTG
GAAAACTCATTTGCACCACTGCTGTGCCTTGGAATGCTAGTTGGAGTAATAAATCTCTGGAACAGATTTG
GAATCACACGACCTGGATGGAGTGGGACAGAGAAATTAACAATTACACAAGCTTAATACACTCCTTAATT
GAAGAATCGCAAAACCAGCAAGAAAAGAATGAACAAGAATTATTGGAATTAGATAAATGGGCAAGTTTGT
GGAATTGGTTTAACATAACAAATTGGCTGTGGTATATAAAATTATTCATAATGATAGTAGGAGGCTTGGT
AGGTTTAAGAATAGTTTTTGCTGTACTTTCTATAGTGAATAGAGTTAGGCAGGGATATTCACCATTATCG
TTTCAGACCCACCTCCCAACCCCGAGGGGACCCATGCATTGCATCTCAATTAGTCAGCAACCAGGTGTGG
AAAGTCCCCAGGCTCCCCAGCAGGCAGAAGTATGCAAAGCATGCGTCTCAATTAGTCAGCAACCATAGTC
CCGCCCCTAACTCCGCCCATCCCGCCCCTAACTCCGCCCAGTTCCGCCCATTCTCCGCCCCATGGCTGAC
TAATTTTTTTTATTTATGCAGAGGCCGAGGCCGCCTCGGCCTCTGAGCTATTCCAGAAGTAGTGAGGAGG
CTTTTTTGGAGGCCTAGGCTTTTGCAAAAAGCTTTCTAGAGGTACCACCGGAGCTTACCATGACCGAGTA
CAAGCCCACGGTGCGCCTCGCCACCCGCGACGACGTCCCCAGGGCCGTACGCACCCTCGCCGCCGCGTTC
GCCGACTACCCCGCCACGCGCCACACCGTCGATCCGGACCGCCACATCGAGCGGGTCACCGAGCTGCAAG
AACTCTTCCTCACGCGCGTCGGGCTCGACATCGGCAAGGTGTGGGTCGCGGACGACGGCGCCGCCGTGGC
GGTCTGGACCACGCCGGAGAGCGTCGAAGCGGGGGCGGTGTTCGCCGAGATCGGCCCGCGCATGGCCGAG
TTGAGCGGTTCCCGGCTGGCCGCGCAGCAACAGATGGAAGGCCTCCTGGCGCCGCACCGGCCCAAGGAGC
CCGCGTGGTTCCTGGCCACCGTCGGCGTCTCGCCCGACCACCAGGGCAAGGGTCTGGGCAGCGCCGTCGT
GCTCCCCGGAGTGGAGGCGGCCGAGCGCGCCGGGGTGCCCGCCTTCCTGGAGACCTCCGCGCCCCGCAAC
CTCCCCTTCTACGAGCGGCTCGGCTTCACCGTCACCGCCGACGTCGAGGTGCCCGAAGGACCGCGCACCT
GGTGCATGACCCGCAAGCCCGGTGCCAGTTAACGAATTCTAGATCTTGAGACAAATGGCAGTATTCATCC
ACAATTTTAAAAGAAAAGGGGGGATTGGGGGGTACAGTGCAGGGGAAAGAATAGTAGACATAATAGCAAC
AGACATACAAACTAAAGAATTACAAAAACAAATTACAAAAATTCAAAATTTTCGGGTTTATTACAGGGAC
AGCAGAGATCCACTTTGGCGCCGGCTCGAGGCCTGCAGGTGCAAAGATGGATAAAGTTTTAAACAGAGAG
GAATCTTTGCAGCTAATGGACCTTCTAGGTCTTGAAAGGAGTGGGAATTGGCTCCGGTGCCCGTCAGTGG
GCAGAGCGCACATCGCCCACAGTCCCCGAGAAGTTGGGGGGAGGGGTCGGCAATTGAACCGGTGCCTAGA
GAAGGTGGCGCGGGGTAAACTGGGAAAGTGATGTCGTGTACTGGCTCCGCCTTTTTCCCGAGGGTGGGGG
AGAACCGTATATAAGTGCAGTAGTCGCCGTGAACGTTCTTTTTCGCAACGGGTTTGCCGCCAGAACACAG
GTAAGTGCCGTGTGTGGTTCCCGCGGGCCTGGCCTCTTTACGGGTTATGGCCCTTGCGTGCCTTGAATTA
CTTCCACCTGGCTGCAGTACGTGATTCTTGATCCCGAGCTTCGGGTTGGAAGTGGGTGGGAGAGTTCGAG
GCCTTGCGCTTAAGGAGCCCCTTCGCCTCGTGCTTGAGTTGAGGCCTGGCCTGGGCGCTGGGGCCGCCGC
GTGCGAATCTGGTGGCACCTTCGCGCCTGTCTCGCTGCTTTCGATAAGTCTCTAGCCATTTAAAATTTTT
GATGACCTGCTGCGACGCTTTTTTTCTGGCAAGATAGTCTTGTAAATGCGGGCCAAGATCTGCACACTGG
TATTTCGGTTTTTGGGGCCGCGGGCGGCGACGGGGCCCGTGCGTCCCAGCGCACATGTTCGGCGAGGCGG
GGCCTGCGAGCGCGGCCACCGAGAATCGGACGGGGGTAGTCTCAAGCTGGCCGGCCTGCTCTGGTGCCTG
GCCTCGCGCCGCCGTGTATCGCCCCGCCCTGGGCGGCAAGGCTGGCCCGGTCGGCACCAGTTGCGTGAGC
GGAAAGATGGCCGCTTCCCGGCCCTGCTGCAGGGAGCTCAAAATGGAGGACGCGGCGCTCGGGAGAGCGG
GCGGGTGAGTCACCCACACAAAGGAAAAGGGCCTTTCCGTCCTCAGCCGTCGCTTCATGTGACTCCACGG
AGTACCGGGCGCCGTCCAGGCACCTCGATTAGTTCTCGAGCTTTTGGAGTACGTCGTCTTTAGGTTGGGG
GGAGGGGTTTTATGCGATGGAGTTTCCCCACACTGAGTGGGTGGAGACTGAAGTTAGGCCAGCTTGGCAC
TTGATGTAATTCTCCTTGGAATTTGCCCTTTTTGAGTTTGGATCTTGGTTCATTCTCAAGCCTCAGACAG
TGGTTCAAAGTTTTTTTCTTCCATTTCAGGTGTCGTGAGGCTAGCATCGATTGATCAACAAGTTTGTACA
AAAAAGTTGGCACCATGGAGGCTCCAGCCCAGAAGGCTGGGCAGGGAGGACTCCCCAAGGCCGATGCCCA
GGGTGCCTCCGGGGCCCGGGAGAAGAGGCCCGAGGAGCCGAGGCCCCTCGAAGAGGACCGAGCTGGGAGC
CGCCCCACTCAAAAGGGGGACCTGCGTGGAGCGGCGGGCGGTAGGACGACTCCCCCAGGCGGGGGCTCCC
GGGGCTGCAGCCTCGGGGTGAGCCCCGGCCCGGGGACCCGGCACAGCGCCGGGACCAGACCCCTCGTGCG
GGAGCCGTGCGGCCCCACCTCTTCTCAGAACCCTGAGCTGGTTATCCCCGAGGGGCTGCAAGCCCGGGAG
GGCCCCTGTAGGAGCCCAGCGCGTGGCGGGGACTGCAGCAGGAACTCCTGCCTGGCGTGGCATCGCGGGG
CGCCCGCTGGGGAGACGCCACCCGTGTGTGACCCCTGTCCGGAGCGGATCCAGAACCACCCCCGGACTCA
ACTGTGTGAGGTCCACACGGACTGTTGGCCGTGCCAACCAGGGACTGGCGCTCCGACCTGCCCGAGGACC
CCAAAGCCGACCTCCCGCGGGAGGAACCCCTTGGTGGAGCAGCCCCGGGCTTGCGCGTGCGGCGAGGCCT
TTGCGTGGAGGGCCCTGCGGATCCCCCAGGAGAGGCTGCAGGCGACGGAGGAGCCCCGTCCGTGTGCCCG
GTGCGGGAAGCGCTTCCGCCCCAACCAGCAGCAGCAGGCGGGCAAGAGTCCCCCAGTGTGTCCTGAGTGC
GGCCAAACCTCGCGACCTCGCCCTATTGTCCCCGACCCCCCGGCCCAGCGACTGTACGCTTGCGACGAGT
GCGGCAAGGCCTTCACGCGCACCTCCAGCCTGCTGCAGCACCAGCGCATCCACACGGGCGAGCGGCCCTA
CGAGTGCGCCGAGTGCGGCAAGGCCTTCGTGCGCTGCTCCGGCCTGTACCGCCACCAGAAGACGCACTCG
GCCGAGCGCCACCGGCGTGGCCCCGTCCTGGCGCGGCGCGCCTTCCGGCTGGGGTGCCCGCCCTGCGGGG
ACTACAGCGAGCGGAGTCCCCGACGGGGGTCGGGAGCCGGGGAGAAGCCGTACGAGTGCGCCGACTGCGC
CAAGGCCTTCGGGCTGTTCTCGCACCTCGTGGAGCACCGGCGCGTGCACACCGGCGAGAAGCCCTACGCG
TGCCCCGAGTGCGGCAAGGCCTTCAACCAGCGCTCGAACCTGAGCCGGCACCAGCGCACTCACAGCAGCG
CCAAGCCCTACGCGTGCCCACTGTGCGAAAAGGCCTTCAAGGGCCGCTCGGGCCTGGTGCAACACCAGCG
CGCGCACACCGGCGAGCGGCCCTATGGCTGCTCCGAGTGCGGAAAGACCTTCCGCGGCTGCTCCGAGCTG
CGCCAGCACGAGCGCCTGCACTCGGGCGAGAAGCCCTACATCTGCCGCGACTGCGGCAAGGCCTTCGTGC
GCAACTGCAGCCTGGTGCGCCACCTGCGCACGCACACGGGCGAGCGGCCCTACGCGTGCGGAGATTGCGG
CCGCGCCTTCAGCCAACGCTCCAACCTCAACGAGCACCGGAAGCGGCACGGGGGCCGCGCCGCGCCTTTG
CCAACTTTCTTGTACAAAGTGGTTGATATCGGTAAGCCTATCCCTAACCCTCTCCTCGGTCTCGATTCTA
CGTAGTAATGAACTAGTCCGTAACTTGAAAGTATTTCGATTTCTTGGCTTTATATATCTTGTGGAAAGGA
CGACTTCCATCACCACAGTTTACCTCCACGCGTTAAGTCGACAATCAACCTCTGGATTACAAAATTTGTG
AAAGATTGACTGGTATTCTTAACTATGTTGCTCCTTTTACGCTATGTGGATACGCTGCTTTAATGCCTTT
GTATCATGCTATTGCTTCCCGTATGGCTTTCATTTTCTCCTCCTTGTATAAATCCTGGTTGCTGTCTCTT
TATGAGGAGTTGTGGCCCGTTGTCAGGCAACGTGGCGTGGTGTGCACTGTGTTTGCTGACGCAACCCCCA
CTGGTTGGGGCATTGCCACCACCTGTCAGCTCCTTTCCGGGACTTTCGCTTTCCCCCTCCCTATTGCCAC
GGCGGAACTCATCGCCGCCTGCCTTGCCCGCTGCTGGACAGGGGCTCGGCTGTTGGGCACTGACAATTCC
GTGGTGTTGTCGGGGAAATCATCGTCCTTTCCTTGGCTGCTCGCCTGTGTTGCCACCTGGATTCTGCGCG
GGACGTCCTTCTGCTACGTCCCTTCGGCCCTCAATCCAGCGGACCTTCCTTCCCGCGGCCTGCTGCCGGC
TCTGCGGCCTCTTCCGCGTCTTCGCCTTCGCCCTCAGACGAGTCGGATCTCCCTTTGGGCCGCCTCCCCG
CGTCGACTTTAAGACCAATGACTTACAAGGCAGCTGTAGATCTTAGCCACTTTTTAAAAGAAAAGGGGGG
ACTGGAAGGGCTAATTCACTCCCAACGAAGACAAGATCTGCTTTTTGCTTGTACTGGGTCTCTCTGGTTA
GACCAGATCTGAGCCTGGGAGCTCTCTGGCTAACTAGGGAACCCACTGCTTAAGCCTCAATAAAGCTTGC
CTTGAGTGCTTCAAGTAGTGTGTGCCCGTCTGTTGTGTGACTCTGGTAACTAGAGATCCCTCAGACCCTT
TTAGTCAGTGTGGAAAATCTCTAGCAGTACGTATAGTAGTTCATGTCATCTTATTATTCAGTATTTATAA
CTTGCAAAGAAATGAATATCAGAGAGTGAGAGGAACTTGTTTATTGCAGCTTATAATGGTTACAAATAAA
GCAATAGCATCACAAATTTCACAAATAAAGCATTTTTTTCACTGCATTCTAGTTGTGGTTTGTCCAAACT
CATCAATGTATCTTATCATGTCTGGCTCTAGCTATCCCGCCCCTAACTCCGCCCATCCCGCCCCTAACTC
CGCCCAGTTCCGCCCATTCTCCGCCCCATGGCTGACTAATTTTTTTTATTTATGCAGAGGCCGAGGCCGC
CTCGGCCTCTGAGCTATTCCAGAAGTAGTGAGGAGGCTTTTTTGGAGGCCTAGGGACGTACCCAATTCGC
CCTATAGTGAGTCGTATTACGCGCGCTCACTGGCCGTCGTTTTACAACGTCGTGACTGGGAAAACCCTGG
CGTTACCCAACTTAATCGCCTTGCAGCACATCCCCCTTTCGCCAGCTGGCGTAATAGCGAAGAGGCCCGC
ACCGATCGCCCTTCCCAACAGTTGCGCAGCCTGAATGGCGAATGGG
[124 nt withheld, positions 7397-7520]
C
[91 nt withheld, positions 7522-7612]
A
[49 nt withheld, positions 7614-7662]
CCTTTGACGTTGGAGTCCACGTTCTTT
[37 nt withheld, positions 7690-7726]
ACCCTATCTCGGTCTATTCTTTTGATTTATAAGGGATTTTGCCGATTTCGGCCTATTGGTTAAAAAATGA
GCTGATTTAACAAAAATTTAACGCGAATTTTAACAAAATATTAACGCTTACAATTTAGGTGGCACTTTTC
GGGGAAATGTGCGCGGAACCCCTATTTGTTTATTTTTCTAAATACATTCAAATATGTATCCGCTCATGAG
ACAATAACCCTGATAAATGCTTCAATAATATTGAAAAAGGAAGAGTATGAGTATTCAACATTTCCGTGTC
GCCCTTATTCCCTTTTTTGCGGCATTTTGCCTTCCTGTTTTTGCTCACCCAGAAACGCTGGTGAAAGTAA
AAGATGCTGAAGATCAGTTGGGTGCACGAGTGGGTTACATCGAACTGGATCTCAACAGCGGTAAGATCCT
TGAGAGTTTTCGCCCCGAAGAACGTTTTCCAATGATGAGCACTTTTAAAGTTCTGCTATGTGGCGCGGTA
TTATCCCGTATTGACGCCGGGCAAGAGCAACTCGGTCGCCGCATACACTATTCTCAGAATGACTTGGTTG
AGTACTCACCAGTCACAGAAAAGCATCTTACGGATGGCATGACAGTAAGAGAATTATGCAGTGCTGCCAT
AACCATGAGTGATAACACTGCGGCCAACTTACTTCTGACAACGATCGGAGGACCGAAGGAGCTAACCGCT
TTTTTGCACAACATGGGGGATCATGTAACTCGCCTTGATCGTTGGGAACCGGAGCTGAATGAAGCCATAC
CAAACGACGAGCGTGACACCACGATGCCTGTAGCAATGGCAACAACGTTGCGCAAACTATTAACTGGCGA
ACTACTTACTCTAGCTTCCCGGCAACAATTAATAGACTGGATGGAGGCGGATAAAGTTGCAGGACCACTT
CTGCGCTCGGCCCTTCCGGCTGGCTGGTTTATTGCTGATAAATCTGGAGCCGGTGAGCGTGGGTCTCGCG
GTATCATTGCAGCACTGGGGCCAGATGGTAAGCCCTCCCGTATCGTAGTTATCTACACGACGGGGAGTCA
GGCAACTATGGATGAACGAAATAGACAGATCGCTGAGATAGGTGCCTCACTGATTAAGCATTGGTAACTG
TCAGACCAAGTTTACTCATATATACTTTAGATTGATTTAAAACTTCATTTTTAATTTAAAAGGATCTAGG
TGAAGATCCTTTTTGATAATCTCATGACCAAAATCCCTTAACGTGAGTTTTCGTTCCACTGAGCGTCAGA
CCCCGTAGAAAAGATCAAAGGATCTTCTTGAGATCCTTTTTTTCTGCGCGTAATCTGCTGCTTGCAAACA
AAAAAACCACCGCTACCAGCGGTGGTTTGTTTGCCGGATCAAGAGCTACCAACTCTTTTTCCGAAGGTAA
CTGGCTTCAGCAGAGCGCAGATACCAAATACTGTTCTTCTAGTGTAGCCGTAGTTAGGCCACCACTTCAA
GAACTCTGTAGCACCGCCTACATACCTCGCTCTGCTAATCCTGTTACCAGTGGCTGCTGCCAGTGGCGAT
AAGTCGTGTCTTACCGGGTTGGACTCAAGACGATAGTTACCGGATAAGGCGCAGCGGTCGGGCTGAACGG
GGGGTTCGTGCACACAGCCCAGCTTGGAGCGAACGACCTACACCGAACTGAGATACCTACAGCGTGAGCT
ATGAGAAAGCGCCACGCTTCCCGAAGGGAGAAAGGCGGACAGGTATCCGGTAAGCGGCAGGGTCGGAACA
GGAGAGCGCACGAGGGAGCTTCCAGGGGGAAACGCCTGGTATCTTTATAGTCCTGTCGGGTTTCGCCACC
TCTGACTTGAGCGTCGATTTTTGTGATGCTCGTCAGGGGGGCGGAGCCTATGGAAAAACGCCAGCAACGC
GGCCTTTTTACGGTTCCTGGCCTTTTGCTGGCCTTTTGCTCACATGTTCTTTCCTGCGTTATCCCCTGAT
TCTGTGGATAACCGTATTACCGCCTTTGAGTGAGCTGATACCGCTCGCCGCAGCCGAACGACCGAGCGCA
GCGAGTCAGTGAGCGAGGAAGCGGAAGAGCGCCCAATACGCAAACCGCCTCTCCCCGCGCGTTGGCCGAT
TCATTAATGCAGCTGGCACGACAGGTTTCCCGACTGGAAAGCGGGCAGTGAGCGCAACGCAATTAATGTG
AGTTAGCTCACTCATTAGGCACCCCAGGCTTTACACTTTATGCTTCCGGCTCGTATGTTGTGTGGAATTG
TGAGCGGATAACAATTTCACACAGGAAACAGCTATGACCATGATTACGCCAAGCGCGCAATTAACCCTCA
CTAAAGGGAACAAAAGCTGGAGCTGCAAGC
Features (pLannotate 1.2.2; 34 found; start..end, strand, type, name):
      5..231     +  promoter       RSV promoter: Rous sarcoma virus enhancer/promoter
    232..412     +  LTR            5' LTR (truncated): truncated 5' long terminal repeat (LTR) from HIV-1
    459..584     +  misc_feature   HIV-1 Ψ: packaging signal of human immunodeficiency virus type 1
    568..931     +  CDS            HIV-1 gag (fragment): gag protein from human immunodeficiency virus 1; gag
   1077..1310    +  misc_feature   RRE: The Rev response element (RRE) of HIV-1 allows for Rev-dependent mRNA export from the nucleus to the cytoplasm.
   1687..1713    +  CDS            Rev (fragment): human immunodeficiency virus 1 (HIV-1) Rev protein; rev; enhances nuclear export of unspliced and incompletely spliced viral mRNAs
   1720..1743    +  promoter       SV40 promoter (fragment): SV40 early promoter
   1744..1815    +  promoter       SV40 promoter (fragment): SV40 enhancer and early promoter
   1839..1974    +  rep_origin     SV40 ori: SV40 origin of replication
   2020..2616    +  CDS            PuroR (fragment): puromycin N-acetyltransferase; pac from Streptomyces; confers resistance to puromycin
   2665..2782    +  misc_feature   cPPT/CTS: central polypurine tract and central termination sequence of HIV-1
   2847..2913    +  CDS            small t antigen (fragment): SV40 (simian virus 40) small t antigen
   2920..4098    +  promoter       EF-1α promoter: strong constitutive promoter for human elongation factor EF-1α
   4119..4136    +  protein_bind   attB1 (fragment): mutant version of attB; core recombination site for the Gateway® BP reaction BP Clonase™
   4145..5302    +  CDS            ZNF837 (fragment): ZN837_HUMAN - Experimental evidence at protein level: Swiss-Prot protein existence level 1. May be involved in transcriptional regulation. From Homo sapiens (Human).
   5745..5762    -  protein_bind   attB2 (fragment): mutant version of attB; core recombination site for the Gateway® BP reaction BP Clonase™
   5771..5812    +  CDS            V5 tag: epitope tag from simian virus 5
   5828..5881    +  promoter       U6 promoter (fragment): RNA polymerase III promoter for human U6 snRNA
   5923..6511    +  misc_feature   WPRE: woodchuck hepatitis virus posttranscriptional regulatory element
   6562..6581    +  misc_feature   cPPT/CTS (fragment): central polypurine tract and central termination sequence of HIV-1
   6583..6816    +  LTR            3' LTR (ΔU3): self-inactivating 3' long terminal repeat (LTR) from HIV-1
   6894..7015    +  polyA_signal   SV40 poly(A) signal: SV40 polyadenylation signal
   7055..7190    +  rep_origin     SV40 ori: SV40 origin of replication
   7211..7229    -  promoter       T7 promoter: promoter for bacteriophage T7 RNA polymerase
   7237..7392    +  CDS            lacZα (fragment): LacZα fragment of β-galactosidase; lacZ fragment
   7397..7825    +  rep_origin     f1 ori (sequence partly withheld): f1 bacteriophage origin of replication; arrow indicates direction of (+) strand synthesis
   7878..7982    +  promoter       AmpR promoter: bla
   7983..8843    +  CDS            AmpR: β-lactamase; bla; confers resistance to ampicillin, carbenicillin, and related antibiotics
   9014..9602    +  rep_origin     ori: high-copy-number ColE1/pMB1/pBR322/pUC origin of replication
   9785..9877    +  CDS            lacI (fragment): lac repressor; lacI; The lac repressor binds to the lac operator to inhibit transcription in E. coli. This inhibition can be relieved by adding lactose or isopropyl-β-D-thiogalactopyranoside (IPTG).
   9890..9911    +  protein_bind   CAP binding site: CAP binding activates transcription in the presence of cAMP. E. coli catabolite activator protein
   9926..9956    +  promoter       lac promoter: promoter for the E. coli lac operon
   9964..9980    +  protein_bind   lac operator: The lac repressor binds to the lac operator to inhibit transcription in E. coli. This inhibition can be relieved by adding lactose or isopropyl-β-D-thiogalactopyranoside (IPTG). lac repressor encoded by lacI
  10025..10043   +  promoter       T3 promoter: promoter for bacteriophage T3 RNA polymerase
