[The description below was written by a language model from this plasmid's Addgene catalogue record and pLannotate feature annotations shown in this document.]
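Description:
TFORF3096 is a lentiviral mammalian expression plasmid built on the pLX_TRC317 backbone, carrying the human zinc-finger gene ZNF837 as one member of a barcoded transcription factor ORF collection. It is propagated in E. coli through a high-copy ColE1/pUC-type origin with ampicillin selection (AmpR), and it also retains an f1 origin and remnants of a lac/lacZα cloning region flanked by T7 and T3 promoters. The depositor notes that the plasmid can recombine, which is a common concern with LTR-containing vectors.

The viral portion has a third-generation layout. An RSV promoter drives a truncated HIV-1 5' LTR, followed by the Ψ packaging signal, a gag fragment, the RRE for Rev-dependent export, and a cPPT/CTS. It ends in a self-inactivating ΔU3 3' LTR, with an SV40 poly(A) signal downstream. Within this transfer cassette, an SV40 promoter/origin region drives a puromycin N-acetyltransferase gene for selecting transduced cells. A separate EF-1α promoter drives the ZNF837 ORF, which was inserted by Gateway cloning and sits between attB1 and attB2 sites, with a C-terminal V5 epitope tag read through from attB2. A WPRE downstream enhances transcript expression. The annotation tool matched only part of the region between the att sites to ZNF837, although the catalogue insert size roughly fills that interval.

According to the record, each ORF in the collection carries a unique 24-bp barcode that lets the transcription factor be identified in pooled overexpression screens. The barcode is not annotated in the feature table, so its position is not stated. The associated work concerns directed differentiation driven by transcription factor overexpression.
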