Addgene plasmid #144572: TFORF3096
Purpose: Lentiviral vector for overexpressing transcription factor ORFs with unique 24-bp barcodes. Barcodes facilitate identification of transcription factors in pooled screens.
Depositing lab: Feng Zhang. Depositing organization: Broad Institute. Publication: A transcription factor atlas of directed differentiation. Joung J, Ma S, Tay T, Geiger-Schuller KR, Kirchgatterer PC, Verdine VK, Guo B, Arias-Garcia MA, Allen WE, Singh A, Kuksenko O, Abudayyeh OO, Gootenberg JS, Fu Z, Macrae RK, Buenrostro JD, Regev A, Zhang F. Cell. 2023 Jan 5;186(1):209-229.e26. doi: 10.1016/j.cell.2022.11.026. PubMed 36608654.
Backbone
  Vector backbone: pLX_TRC317
  Backbone manufacturer: Broad Institute Genetic Perturbation Platform
  Backbone size w/o insert (bp): 8264
  Vector type: Mammalian Expression, Lentiviral
  Selectable markers: Puromycin
Growth in bacteria
  Bacterial resistance: Ampicillin, 100 μg/mL
  Growth temperature: 37°C
  Growth strain: NEB Stable
  Copy number: High Copy
Gene/Insert
  Gene/Insert name: ZNF837
  Species: H. sapiens (human)
  Insert size (bp): 1802
  Entrez Gene: ZNF837
  Promoter: EF1a
  Tag / fusion protein: V5 (C terminal on insert)
  Cloning method: Gateway Cloning
  Sequencing primers: 5′ GGGTGGAGACTGAAGTTAGGCCAG; 3′ CACATAGCGTAAAAGGAGCAACATAG
Resource information
  A portion of this plasmid was derived from a plasmid made by: Broad Institute Genetic Perturbation Platform
Terms and licenses: Academic/Nonprofit Terms; Industry Terms: Not Available to Industry
Depositor comments: NM_138466.1 Please test multiple small colonies in case of plasmid recombination. To make this collection available in a timely manner, a portion of this collection was not fully sequenced by Addgene. If an Addgene verified full plasmid sequence is not available, please contact us prior to placing an order to request the full sequence.
How to cite: TFORF3096 was a gift from Feng Zhang (Addgene plasmid # 144572 ; http://n2t.net/addgene:144572 ; RRID:Addgene_144572)
