>Addgene plasmid #144572 | TFORF3096 | depositor partial sequence | sequence record 285831 | Insert
ATCGATTGATCAACAAGTTTGTACAAAAAAGTTGGCACCATGGAGGCTCCAGCCCAGAAGGCTGGGCAGG
GAGGACTCCCCAAGGCCGATGCCCAGGGTGCCTCCGGGGCCCGGGAGAAGAGGCCCGAGGAGCCGAGGCC
CCTCGAAGAGGACCGAGCTGGGAGCCGCCCCACTCAAAAGGGGGACCTGCGTGGAGCGGCGGGCGGTAGG
ACGACTCCCCCAGGCGGGGGCTCCCGGGGCTGCAGCCTCGGGGTGAGCCCCGGCCCGGGGACCCGGCACA
GCGCCGGGACCAGACCCCTCGTGCGGGAGCCGTGCGGCCCCACCTCTTCTCAGAACCCTGAGCTGGTTAT
CCCCGAGGGGCTGCAAGCCCGGGAGGGCCCCTGTAGGAGCCCAGCGCGTGGCGGGGACTGCAGCAGGAAC
TCCTGCCTGGCGTGGCATCGCGGGGCGCCCGCTGGGGAGACGCCACCCGTGTGTGACCCCTGTCCGGAGC
GGATCCAGAACCACCCCCGGACTCAACTGTGTGAGGTCCACACGGACTGTTGGCCGTGCCAACCAGGGAC
TGGCGCTCCGACCTGCCCGAGGACCCCAAAGCCGACCTCCCGCGGGAGGAACCCCTTGGTGGAGCAGCCC
CGGGCTTGCGCGTGCGGCGAGGCCTTTGCGTGGAGGGCCCTGCGGATCCCCCAGGAGAGGCTGCAGGCGA
CGGAGGAGCCCCGTCCGTGTGCCCGGTGCGGGAAGCGCTTCCGCCCCAACCAGCAGCAGCAGGCGGGCAA
GAGTCCCCCAGTGTGTCCTGAGTGCGGCCAAACCTCGCGACCTCGCCCTATTGTCCCCGACCCCCCGGCC
CAGCGACTGTACGCTTGCGACGAGTGCGGCAAGGCCTTCACGCGCACCTCCAGCCTGCTGCAGCACCAGC
GCATCCACACGGGCGAGCGGCCCTACGAGTGCGCCGAGTGCGGCAAGGCCTTCGTGCGCTGCTCCGGCCT
GTACCGCCACCAGAAGACGCACTCGGCCGAGCGCCACCGGCGTGGCCCCGTCCTGGCGCGGCGCGCCTTC
CGGCTGGGGTGCCCGCCCTGCGGGGACTACAGCGAGCGGAGTCCCCGACGGGGGTCGGGAGCCGGGGAGA
AGCCGTACGAGTGCGCCGACTGCGCCAAGGCCTTCGGGCTGTTCTCGCACCTCGTGGAGCACCGGCGCGT
GCACACCGGCGAGAAGCCCTACGCGTGCCCCGAGTGCGGCAAGGCCTTCAACCAGCGCTCGAACCTGAGC
CGGCACCAGCGCACTCACAGCAGCGCCAAGCCCTACGCGTGCCCACTGTGCGAAAAGGCCTTCAAGGGCC
GCTCGGGCCTGGTGCAACACCAGCGCGCGCACACCGGCGAGCGGCCCTATGGCTGCTCCGAGTGCGGAAA
GACCTTCCGCGGCTGCTCCGAGCTGCGCCAGCACGAGCGCCTGCACTCGGGCGAGAAGCCCTACATCTGC
CGCGACTGCGGCAAGGCCTTCGTGCGCAACTGCAGCCTGGTGCGCCACCTGCGCACGCACACGGGCGAGC
GGCCCTACGCGTGCGGAGATTGCGGCCGCGCCTTCAGCCAACGCTCCAACCTCAACGAGCACCGGAAGCG
GCACGGGGGCCGCGCCGCGCCTTTGCCAACTTTCTTGTACAAAGTGGTTGATATCGGTAAGCCTATCCCT
AACCCTCTCCTCGGTCTCGATTCTACGTAGTAATGAACTAGTCCGTAACTTGAAAGTATTTCGATTTCTT
GGCTTTATATATCTTGTGGAAAGGACGACTTCCATCACCACAGTTTACCTCC
