>Addgene plasmid #144572 | TFORF3096 | depositor partial sequence | sequence record 285832 | Barcode
CTTCCATCACCACAGTTTACCTCC
